>Addgene plasmid #156655 | pD649-HAsp-BTN2A3P-Fc(DAPA)-AviTag-6xHis | depositor full sequence | sequence record 302419 | Full Sequence
TTTCAATATTATTGAAGCATTTATCAGGGTTATTGTCTCATGAGCGGATACATATTTGAATGTATTTAGA
AAAATAAACAAATAGGGGTCAGTGTTACAACCAATTAACCAATTCTGAACATTATCGCGAGCCCATTTAT
ACCTGAATATGGCTCATAACACCCCTTGCTCATGACCAAAATCCCTTAACGTGAGTTACGCGCGCGTCGT
TCCACTGAGCGTCAGACCCCGTAGAAAAGATCAAAGGATCTTCTTGAGATCCTTTTTTTCTGCGCGTAAT
CTGCTGCTTGCAAACAAAAAAACCACCGCTACCAGCGGTGGTTTGTTTGCCGGATCAAGAGCTACCAACT
CTTTTTCCGAAGGTAACTGGCTTCAGCAGAGCGCAGATACCAAATACTGTTCTTCTAGTGTAGCCGTAGT
TAGCCCACCACTTCAAGAACTCTGTAGCACCGCCTACATACCTCGCTCTGCTAATCCTGTTACCAGTGGC
TGCTGCCAGTGGCGATAAGTCGTGTCTTACCGGGTTGGACTCAAGACGATAGTTACCGGATAAGGCGCAG
CGGTCGGGCTGAACGGGGGGTTCGTGCACACAGCCCAGCTTGGAGCGAACGACCTACACCGAACTGAGAT
ACCTACAGCGTGAGCTATGAGAAAGCGCCACGCTTCCCGAAGGGAGAAAGGCGGACAGGTATCCGGTAAG
CGGCAGGGTCGGAACAGGAGAGCGCACGAGGGAGCTTCCAGGGGGAAACGCCTGGTATCTTTATAGTCCT
GTCGGGTTTCGCCACCTCTGACTTGAGCGTCGATTTTTGTGATGCTCGTCAGGGGGGCGGAGCCTATGGA
AAAACGCCAGCAACGCGGCCTTTTTACGGTTCCTGGCCTTTTGCTGGCCTTTTGCTCACATGTTCTTTCC
TGCGTTATCCCCTGATTCTGTGGATAACCGTATTACCGCCTTTGAGTGAGCTGATACCGCTCGCCGCAGC
CGAACGACCGAGCGCAGCGAGTCAGTGAGCGAGGAAGCGGAAGGCGAGAGTAGGGAACTGCCAGGCATCA
AACTAAGCAGAAGGCCCCTGACGGATGGCCTTTTTGCGTTTCTACAAACTCTTTCTGTGTTGTAAAACGA
CGGCCAGTCTTAAGCTCGGGCCCCCTGGGCGGTTCTGATAACGAGTAATCGTTAATCCGCAAATAACGTA
AAAACCCGCTTCGGCGGGTTTTTTTATGGGGGGAGTTTAGGGAAAGAGCATTTGTCAGAATATTTAAGGG
CGCCTGTCACTTTGCTTGATATATGAGAATTATTTAACCTTATAAATGAGAAAAAAGCAACGCACTTTAA
ATAAGATACGTTGCTTTTTCGATTGATGAACACCTATAATTAAACTATTCATCTATTATTTATGATTTTT
TGTATATACAATATTTCTAGTTTGTTAAAGAGAATTAAGAAAATAAATCTCGAAAATAATAAAGGGAAAA
TCAGTTTTTGATATCAAAATTATACATGTCAACGATAATACAAAATATAATACAAACTATAAGATGTTAT
CAGTATTTATTATCATTTAGAATAAATTTTGTGTCGCCCTTAATTGTGAGCGGATAACAATTACGAGCTT
CATGCACAGTGGCGTTGACTCAATATTGGCCATTAGCCATATTATTCATTGGTTATATAGCATAAATCAA
TATTGGCTATTGGCCATTGCATACGTTGTATCTATATCATAATATGTACATTTATATTGGCTCATGTCCA
ATATGACCGCCATGTTGGCATTGATTATTGACTAGTTATTAATAGTAATCAATTACGGGGTCATTAGTTC
ATAGCCCATATATGGAGTTCCGCGTTACATAACTTACGGTAAATGGCCCGCCTGGCTGACCGCCCAACGA
CCCCCGCCCATTGACGTCAATAATGACGTATGTTCCCATAGTAACGCCAATAGGGACTTTCCATTGACGT
CAATGGGTGGAGTATTTACGGTAAACTGCCCACTTGGCAGTACATCAAGTGTATCATATGCCAAGTACGC
CCCCTATTGACGTCAATGACGGTAAATGGCCCGCCTGGCATTATGCCCAGTACATGACCTTATGGGACTT
TCCTACTTGGCAGTACATCTACGTATTAGTCATCGCTATTACCATGGTGATGCGGTTTTGGCAGTACATC
AATGGGCGTGGATAGCGGTTTGACTCACGGGGATTTCCAAGTCTCCACCCCATTGACGTCAATGGGAGTT
TGTTTTGGCACCAAAATCAACGGGACTTTCCAAAATGTCGTAACAACTCCGCCCCATTGACGCAAATGGG
CGGTAGGCGTGTACGGTGGGAGGTCTATATAAGCAGAGCTCGTTTAGTGAACCGTCAGATCGCCTGGAGA
CGCCATCCACGCTGTTTTGACCTCCATAGAAGACACCGGGACCGATCCAGCCTCCGCGGCCGGGAACGGT
GCATTGGAACGCGGATTCCCCGTGCCAAGAGTGACGTAAGTACCGCCTATAGAGTCTATAGGCCCACCCC
CTTGGCTTCGTTAGAACGCGGCTACAATTAATACATAACCTTATGTATCATACACATACGATTTAGGTGA
CACTATAGAATAACATCCACTTTGCCTTTCTCTCCACAGGTGTCCACTCCCAGGTCCAACTGCACCTCGG
TTCTATCGAAAACGCGCCTGCTAGCGCCACCATGAAGACCATCATTGCCCTGAGCTACATCTTCTGCCTG
GTGTTCGCTGCGGCCGCCCAAGTTACAGTTGTGGGCCCTACAGATCCCATCCTGGCCATGGTCGGAGAGA
ACACCACACTGAGATGCTGTCTGAGCCCCGAAGAGAACGCCGAGGATATGGAAGTGCGGTGGTTCCAGAG
CCAGTTCAGCCCTGCCGTGTTCGTGTACAAAGGCGGCAGAGAGCGGACCGAGGAACAGAAAGAAGAGTAC
CGGGGCAGAACCACCTTCGTGTCCAAGGATAGCAGAGGCAGCGTGGCCCTGATCATCCACAATGTGACCG
CCGAGGACAACGGCATCTACCAGTGCTACTTCCAAGAGGGCAGAAGCTGCAACGAGGCCATCCTGCATCT
GGTGGTGGCCGGACTGGATTCTGAGCCTGTGATCGAGATGAGAGATCACGAGGATGGCGGCATCCAGCTC
GAGTGTATCTCTGGCGGATGGTATCCCAAGCCTCTGACCGTTTGGAGAGATCCCTATGGCGAAGTGGTGC
CCGCTCTGAAAGAAGTGTCTACCCCTGACGCCGACAGCCTGTTTATGGTCACCACCGCCGTGATCATCAG
AGACAAGAGCGTGCGGAACGTGTCCTGCAGCATCAATGATACCCTGCTGGGCCAGAAGAAAGAGAGCGTC
ATCTTCATCCCCGAGTCCTTCATGCCCAGCAGAAGCCCTTGCGTTGGCGCGCCGGGCGGCGACAAGACCC
ACACCTGCCCCCCCTGCCCAGCTCCAGAACTGCTGGGAGGGCCTTCCGTGTTCCTGTTCCCCCCCAAGCC
CAAGGACACCCTGATGATCAGCAGGACCCCCGAGGTGACCTGCGTGGTGGTGGCCGTGTCCCACGAGGAC
CCAGAGGTGAAGTTCAACTGGTACGTGGACGGCGTGGAGGTGCACAACGCCAAGACCAAGCCCAGAGAGG
AGCAGTACAACAGCACCTACAGGGTGGTGTCCGTGCTGACCGTGCTGCACCAGGACTGGCTGAACGGCAA
AGAATACAAGTGCAAAGTCTCCAACAAGGCCCTGGCTGCCCCAATCGAAAAGACAATCAGCAAGGCCAAG
GGCCAGCCACGGGAGCCCCAGGTGTACACCCTGCCCCCCAGCCGGGAGGAGATGACCAAGAACCAGGTGT
CCCTGACCTGTCTGGTGAAGGGCTTCTACCCCAGCGATATCGCCGTGGAGTGGGAGAGCAACGGCCAGCC
CGAGAACAACTACAAGACCACCCCCCCAGTGCTGGACAGCGACGGCAGCTTCTTCCTGTACAGCAAGCTG
ACCGTGGACAAGTCCAGGTGGCAGCAGGGCAACGTGTTCAGCTGCAGCGTGATGCACGAGGCCCTGCACA
ACCACTACACCCAGAAGTCCCTGAGCCTGAGCCCCGGCGGCAGCGGTCTTAATGATATTTTCGAGGCTCA
GAAGATTGAGTGGCATGAACACCACCACCATCACCACTAAGGCCGGCCTGTAGTCACTGGCACAACGCGT
TACCCGGTAAGCCAATCGGGTATACACGGTCGTCATACTGCAGACAGGGTTCTTCTACTTTGCAAGATAG
TCTTGAGTAGTAAAATAAATAGATAGAGAAAATCAGCCTCGACTGTGCCTTCTAGTTGCCAGCCATCTGT
TGTTTGCCCCTCCCCCGTGCCTTCCTTGACCCTGGAAGGTGCCACTCCCACTGTCCTTTCCTAATAAAAT
GAGGAAATTGCATCACAACACTCAACCCTATCTCGGTCTATTCTTTTGATTTATAAGGGATTTTGCCGAT
TTCGGCCTATTGGTTAAAAAATGAGCTGATTTAACAAAAATTTAACGCGAATTAATTCTGTGGAATGTGT
GTCAGTTAGGGTGTGGAAAGTCCCCAGGCTCCCCAGCAGGCAGAAGTATGCAAAGCATGCATCTCAATTA
GTCAGCAACCAGGTGTGGAAAGTCCCCAGGCTCCCCAGCAGGCAGAAGTATGCAAAGCATGCATCTCAAT
TAGTCAGCAACCATAGTCCCGCCCCTAACTCCGCCCATCCCGCCCCTAACTCCGCCCAGTTCCGCCCATT
CTCCGCCCCATGGCTGACTAATTTTTTTTATTTATGCAGAGGCCGAGGCCGCCTCTGCCTCTGAGCTATT
CCAGAAGTAGTGAGGAGGCTTTTTTGGAGGCCTAGGCTTTTGCAAAAAGCTCCCGGGAGCTTGTATATCC
ATTTTCGGATCTGATCAGCACGTGTTGACAATTAATCATCGGCATAGTATATCGGCATAGTATAATACGA
CAAGGTGAGGAACTAAACCATGACCGAGTACAAGCCCACGGTGCGCCTCGCCACCCGCGACGACGTCCCC
AGGGCCGTACGCACCCTCGCCGCCGCGTTCGCCGACTACCCCGCCACGCGCCACACCGTCGATCCGGACC
GCCACATCGAGCGGGTCACCGAGCTGCAAGAACTCTTCCTCACGCGCGTCGGGCTCGACATCGGCAAGGT
GTGGGTCGCGGACGACGGCGCCGCGGTGGCGGTCTGGACCACGCCGGAGAGCGTCGAAGCGGGGGCGGTG
TTCGCCGAGATCGGCCCGCGCATGGCCGAGTTGAGCGGTTCCCGGCTGGCCGCGCAGCAACAGATGGAAG
GCCTCCTGGCGCCGCACCGGCCCAAGGAGCCCGCGTGGTTCCTGGCCACCGTCGGCGTCTCGCCCGACCA
CCAGGGCAAGGGTCTGGGCAGCGCCGTCGTGCTCCCCGGAGTGGAGGCGGCCGAGCGCGCCGGGGTGCCC
GCCTTCCTGGAGACATCCGCGCCCCGCAACCTCCCCTTCTACGAGCGGCTCGGCTTCACCGTCACCGCCG
ACGTCGAGGTGCCCGAAGGACCGCGCACCTGGTGCATGACCCGCAAGCCCGGTGCCTGACACGTGCTACG
AGATTTCGATTCCACCGCCGCCTTCTATGAAAGGTTGGGCTTCGGAATCGTTTTCCGGGACGCCGGCTGG
ATGATCCTCCAGCGCGGGGATCTCATGCTGGAGTTCTTCGCCCACCCCAACTTGTTTATTGCAGCTTATA
ATGGTTACAAATAAAGCAATAGCATCACAAATTTCACAAATAAAGCATTTTTTTCACTGCATTCTAGTTG
TGGTTTGTCCAAACTCATCAATGTATCTTATCATGTCTGTATACCGTCGACCTCTAGCTAGAGCTTGGCG
TAATCATGGTCATTACCAATGCTTAATCAGTGAGGCACCTATCTCAGCGATCTGTCTATTTCGTTCATCC
ATAGTTGCCTGACTCCCCGTCGTGTAGATAACTACGATACGGGAGGGCTTACCATCTGGCCCCAGCGCTG
CGATGATACCGCGAGAACCACGCTCACCGGCTCCGGATTTATCAGCAATAAACCAGCCAGCCGGAAGGGC
CGAGCGCAGAAGTGGTCCTGCAACTTTATCCGCCTCCATCCAGTCTATTAATTGTTGCCGGGAAGCTAGA
GTAAGTAGTTCGCCAGTTAATAGTTTGCGCAACGTTGTTGCCATCGCTACAGGCATCGTGGTGTCACGCT
CGTCGTTTGGTATGGCTTCATTCAGCTCCGGTTCCCAACGATCAAGGCGAGTTACATGATCCCCCATGTT
GTGCAAAAAAGCGGTTAGCTCCTTCGGTCCTCCGATCGTTGTCAGAAGTAAGTTGGCCGCAGTGTTATCA
CTCATGGTTATGGCAGCACTGCATAATTCTCTTACTGTCATGCCATCCGTAAGATGCTTTTCTGTGACTG
GTGAGTACTCAACCAAGTCATTCTGAGAATAGTGTATGCGGCGACCGAGTTGCTCTTGCCCGGCGTCAAT
ACGGGATAATACCGCGCCACATAGCAGAACTTTAAAAGTGCTCATCATTGGAAAACGTTCTTCGGGGCGA
AAACTCTCAAGGATCTTACCGCTGTTGAGATCCAGTTCGATGTAACCCACTCGTGCACCCAACTGATCTT
CAGCATCTTTTACTTTCACCAGCGTTTCTGGGTGAGCAAAAACAGGAAGGCAAAATGCCGCAAAAAAGGG
AATAAGGGCGACACGGAAATGTTGAATACTCATATTCTTCCTT
Features (pLannotate 1.2.2; 20 found; start..end, strand, type, name):
    119..143     -  CDS            KanR (fragment): aminoglycoside phosphotransferase; aph(3')-Ia; confers resistance to kanamycin
    254..842     +  rep_origin     ori: high-copy-number ColE1/pMB1/pBR322/pUC origin of replication
   1067..1084    +  terminator     rrnB T2 terminator (fragment): transcription terminator T2 from the E. coli rrnB gene
   1109..1128    -  CDS            lacZα (fragment): LacZα fragment of β-galactosidase; lacZ fragment
   1584..1600    +  protein_bind   lac operator: The lac repressor binds to the lac operator to inhibit transcription in E. coli. This inhibition can be relieved by adding lactose or isopropyl-β-D-thiogalactopyranoside (IPTG). lac repressor encoded by lacI
   1843..2146    +  enhancer       CMV enhancer: human cytomegalovirus immediate early enhancer
   2147..2350    +  promoter       CMV promoter: human cytomegalovirus (CMV) immediate early promoter
   2486..2529    +  intron         CMV intron (fragment): modified intron A from human cytomegalovirus
   2581..2599    +  promoter       SP6 promoter: promoter for bacteriophage SP6 RNA polymerase
   2603..2640    +  CDS            IgH signal sequence (fragment): signal sequence from the mouse immunoglobulin heavy chain variable region
   2944..4098    +  CDS            IGG1_HUMAN (fragment): Experimental evidence at protein level: Swiss-Prot protein existence level 1. Immunoglobulins, also known as antibodies, are membrane-bound or secreted glycoproteins produced by B lymphocytes. In the recognition phase of humoral immunity, the membrane-bound immunoglobulins serve as receptors which, upon binding of a specific antigen, trigger the clonal expansion and differentiation of B lymphocytes into immunoglobulins- secreting plasma cells. Secreted immunoglobulins mediate the effector phase of humoral immunity, which results in the elimination of bound antigens (PubMed:22158414, PubMed:201
   4313..4424    +  polyA_signal   bGH poly(A) signal: bovine growth hormone polyadenylation signal
   4425..4533    +  rep_origin     f1 ori (fragment): f1 bacteriophage origin of replication; arrow indicates direction of (+) strand synthesis
   4547..4876    +  promoter       SV40 promoter: SV40 enhancer and early promoter
   4924..4971    +  promoter       EM7 promoter: synthetic bacterial promoter&nbsp
   4990..5589    +  CDS            PuroR (fragment): puromycin N-acetyltransferase; pac from Streptomyces; confers resistance to puromycin
   5599..5724    +  CDS            ble (fragment): BLE_KLEPN - Experimental evidence at protein level: Swiss-Prot protein existence level 1. Binding protein with a strong affinity to the bleomycin family of antibiotics. Binds to CL990; an antimitotic-antibiotic compound. From Klebsiella pneumoniae.
   5719..5840    +  polyA_signal   SV40 poly(A) signal: SV40 polyadenylation signal
   5893..6753    -  CDS            AmpR: β-lactamase; bla; confers resistance to ampicillin, carbenicillin, and related antibiotics
   6756..89      -  promoter       AmpR promoter (fragment) (across the origin): bla
