[The description below was written by a language model from this plasmid's Addgene catalogue record and pLannotate feature annotations shown in this document.]
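Description:
pD649-HAsp-BTN2A3P-Fc(DAPA)-AviTag-6xHis is a mammalian expression plasmid built on the pD649 backbone for producing a secreted, Fc-fused form of a human cell-surface protein ectodomain. It is maintained in E. coli as a high-copy plasmid through a ColE1/pUC-type origin and selected with ampicillin via the β-lactamase gene. The annotation also picks up short remnants of KanR, lacZα, an rrnB terminator and an f1 origin, which appear to be non-functional backbone fragments. A second cassette places a puromycin N-acetyltransferase coding sequence under tandem SV40 early and EM7 promoters with an SV40 polyadenylation signal, which would allow puromycin selection of transfected mammalian cells, although the record does not describe this use. The depositor notes that some plasmids in this collection may carry an IS4-like transposase insertion upstream of the CMV promoter; no such element is annotated here.

The expression unit is driven by the CMV immediate-early enhancer and promoter, followed by a fragment of CMV intron A and an SP6 promoter that also serves as a sequencing primer site. The open reading frame begins with a secretion signal: the plasmid name indicates an HA signal peptide, while the automated annotation labels this region as an immunoglobulin heavy-chain signal fragment. This is followed by the 657 bp human BTN2A3P (BT2A3) insert, cloned between retained NotI and AscI sites, and then the human IgG1 Fc, an AviTag and a 6xHis tag, ending at a bGH polyadenylation signal. The Fc carries the D265A and P329A (DAPA) substitutions, generally used to reduce Fc effector binding. The Fc dimerises the ectodomain, the AviTag permits site-specific biotinylation, and the His tag supports affinity purification. The plasmid belongs to a collection used to map extracellular interactions among human immunoglobulin-superfamily proteins.
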