Addgene plasmid #156655: pD649-HAsp-BTN2A3P-Fc(DAPA)-AviTag-6xHis
Purpose: Mammalian expression of cell-surface protein extracellular domain fused to Fc(DAPA)-Avi-6xHis. Protein is secreted from cells.
Depositing lab: Chris Garcia. Depositing organization: Stanford University. Publication: A Human IgSF Cell-Surface Interactome Reveals a Complex Network of Protein-Protein Interactions. Wojtowicz WM, Vielmetter J, Fernandes RA, Siepe DH, Eastman CL, Chisholm GB, Cox S, Klock H, Anderson PW, Rue SM, Miller JJ, Glaser SM, Bragstad ML, Vance J, Lam AW, Lesley SA, Zinn K, Garcia KC. Cell. 2020 Aug 20;182(4):1027-1043.e17. doi: 10.1016/j.cell.2020.07.025. PubMed 32822567.
Backbone
  Vector backbone: pD649
  Backbone size w/o insert (bp): 6106
  Vector type: Mammalian Expression
Growth in bacteria
  Bacterial resistance: Ampicillin, 100 μg/mL
  Growth temperature: 37°C
  Growth strain: DH5alpha
  Copy number: High Copy
Gene/Insert
  Gene/Insert name: BTN2A3P (alt name: BT2A3)
  Species: H. sapiens (human)
  Insert size (bp): 657
  Mutation: Fc region of human IgG contains D265A and P329A mutations (DAPA)
  Entrez Gene: BTN2A3P (a.k.a. RP1-45P21.3, BTN2A3)
  Promoter: CMV/SP6
  Tag / fusion protein: Fc(DAPA)-AviTag-6xHis (C terminal on backbone)
  Cloning method: Restriction Enzyme; 5′ cloning site GCGGCCGC (not destroyed); 3′ cloning site GGCGCGCC (not destroyed)
  Sequencing primers: 5′ ATTTAGGTGACACTATAG; 3′ CACGTACCAGTTGAACTTCACC
Resource information
  A portion of this plasmid was derived from a plasmid made by: synthesis by ThermoFisher
Terms and licenses: Academic/Nonprofit Terms; Industry Terms: Not Available to Industry
Depositor comments: Some plasmids in this collection may have an IS4-like element ISVsa5 family transposase upstream of the CMV promoter.
How to cite: pD649-HAsp-BTN2A3P-Fc(DAPA)-AviTag-6xHis was a gift from Chris Garcia (Addgene plasmid # 156655 ; http://n2t.net/addgene:156655 ; RRID:Addgene_156655)
