>Addgene plasmid #156655 | pD649-HAsp-BTN2A3P-Fc(DAPA)-AviTag-6xHis | depositor partial sequence | sequence record 302420 | insert (extracellular domain)
CAAGTTACAGTTGTGGGCCCTACAGATCCCATCCTGGCCATGGTCGGAGAGAACACCACACTGAGATGCT
GTCTGAGCCCCGAAGAGAACGCCGAGGATATGGAAGTGCGGTGGTTCCAGAGCCAGTTCAGCCCTGCCGT
GTTCGTGTACAAAGGCGGCAGAGAGCGGACCGAGGAACAGAAAGAAGAGTACCGGGGCAGAACCACCTTC
GTGTCCAAGGATAGCAGAGGCAGCGTGGCCCTGATCATCCACAATGTGACCGCCGAGGACAACGGCATCT
ACCAGTGCTACTTCCAAGAGGGCAGAAGCTGCAACGAGGCCATCCTGCATCTGGTGGTGGCCGGACTGGA
TTCTGAGCCTGTGATCGAGATGAGAGATCACGAGGATGGCGGCATCCAGCTCGAGTGTATCTCTGGCGGA
TGGTATCCCAAGCCTCTGACCGTTTGGAGAGATCCCTATGGCGAAGTGGTGCCCGCTCTGAAAGAAGTGT
CTACCCCTGACGCCGACAGCCTGTTTATGGTCACCACCGCCGTGATCATCAGAGACAAGAGCGTGCGGAA
CGTGTCCTGCAGCATCAATGATACCCTGCTGGGCCAGAAGAAAGAGAGCGTCATCTTCATCCCCGAGTCC
TTCATGCCCAGCAGAAGCCCTTGCGTT
